Addgene plasmid #43310: II-CCGT
Depositing lab: Chad Cowan & Kiran Musunuru. Depositing organization: Harvard University. Publication: A TALEN Genome-Editing System for Generating Human Stem Cell-Based Disease Models. Ding Q, Lee YK, Schaefer EA, Peters DT, Veres A, Kim K, Kuperwasser N, Motola DL, Meissner TB, Hendriks WT, Trevisan M, Gupta RM, Moisan A, Banks E, Friesen M, Schinzel RT, Xia F, Tang A, Xia Y, Figueroa E, Wann A, Ahfeldt T, Daheron L, Zhang F, Rubin LL, Peng LF, Chung RT, Musunuru K, Cowan CA. Cell Stem Cell. 2012 Dec 12. pii: S1934-5909(12)00645-5. doi: 10.1016/j.stem.2012.11.011. PubMed 23246482.
Backbone
  Vector backbone: pCRII-TOPO
  Backbone manufacturer: Invitrogen
  Backbone size w/o insert (bp): 3973
  Vector type: Bacterial Cloning
Growth in bacteria
  Bacterial resistance: Ampicillin and Kanamycin, 100 & 50 μg/mL
  Growth temperature: 37°C
  Growth strain: Top10
  Copy number: High Copy
Gene/Insert
  Gene/Insert name: II-CCGT
  Species: Synthetic
  Insert size (bp): 426
  Cloning method: TOPO Cloning
  Sequencing primers: 5′ T7; 3′ M13-rev
Terms and licenses: Academic/Nonprofit Terms; Industry Terms: Not Available to Industry
How to cite: II-CCGT was a gift from Chad Cowan & Kiran Musunuru (Addgene plasmid # 43310 ; http://n2t.net/addgene:43310 ; RRID:Addgene_43310)
