[The description below was written by a language model from this plasmid's Addgene catalogue record.]
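Description:
II-CCGT is a bacterial cloning plasmid built on the commercial pCRII-TOPO backbone (about 4.0 kb without insert), into which a 426 bp synthetic insert was placed by TOPO cloning. It is maintained at high copy number in E. coli and is selectable with both ampicillin and kanamycin, reflecting the two resistance markers carried by this backbone. No feature table is provided, so the exact arrangement of backbone elements is not documented here. The listed sequencing primers, T7 on the 5′ side and M13 reverse on the 3′ side, show that the insert sits in the standard cloning region flanked by those priming sites. There is no indication of any expression function in bacterial or mammalian cells, and the plasmid appears to serve purely as a storage and propagation vehicle for its insert.

The record describes the insert only by its name and as synthetic, without stating what it encodes. The plasmid comes from a TALEN genome-editing system developed for generating human stem cell-based disease models. In that context, the name plausibly denotes a pre-assembled module of four TALE repeats recognising the DNA bases C, C, G and T, with "II" marking its position in an ordered assembly. The 426 bp size is roughly consistent with four TALE repeat units of about 34 amino acids each. This reading is an inference from the name and the associated publication title, not something the record states. On that interpretation, II-CCGT would be one member of a library of multimer building blocks combined to construct custom TALE DNA-binding arrays for targeted nucleases.
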