>Addgene plasmid #43310 | II-CCGT | depositor partial sequence | sequence record 58575 | II-CCGT sequence 426 bps
CGTCTCGCTTAACCCCAGAGCAGGTCGTGGCGATCGCAAGCCACGACGGAGGAAAGCAAGCCTTGGAAAC
AGTACAGAGGCTGTTGCCTGTGCTGTGCCAAGCGCACGGACTCACCCCAGAGCAGGTCGTGGCGATCGCA
AGCCACGACGGAGGAAAGCAAGCCTTGGAAACAGTACAGAGGCTGTTGCCTGTGCTGTGCCAAGCGCACG
GCCTCACCCCAGAGCAGGTCGTGGCAATCGCGAGCAATAACGGCGGAAAACAGGCTTTGGAAACGGTGCA
GAGGCTCCTTCCAGTGCTGTGCCAAGCGCACGGATTAACCCCAGAGCAGGTCGTGGCCATTGCCTCGAAT
GGAGGGGGCAAACAGGCGTTGGAAACCGTACAACGATTGCTGCCGGTGCTGTGCCAAGCGCACGGGCTCA
GAGACG
