>Addgene plasmid #43310 | II-CCGT | addgene partial sequence | sequence record 61888 | M13-F20 5'-TGTAAAACGACGGCCAGT-3'
CGATTGGGCCCTCTGATGCATGCTCGAGCGGCCGCCAGTGTGATGGATATCTGCAGAATTCGCCCTTGCC
GTCCTAGCGCGTCTCGCTTAACCCCAGAGCAGGTCGTGGCGATCGCAAGCCACGACGGAGGAAAGCAAGC
CTTGGAAACAGTACAGAGGCTGTTGCCTGTGCTGTGCCAAGCGCACGGACTCACCCCAGAGCAGGTCGTG
GCGATCGCAAGCCACGACGGAGGAAAGCAAGCCTTGGAAACAGTACAGAGGCTGTTGCCTGTGCTGTGCC
AAGCGCACGGCCTCACCCCAGAGCAGGTCGTGGCAATCGCGAGCAATAACGGCGGAAAACAGGCTTTGGA
AACGGTGCAGAGGCTCCTTCCAGTGCTGTGCCAAGCGCACGGATTAACCCCAGAGCAGGTCGTGGCCATT
GCCTCGAATGGAGGGGGCAAACAGGCGTTGGAAACCGTACAACGATTGCTGCCGGTGCTGTGCCAAGCGC
ACGGGCTCAGAGACGTGGGCACAGGAAAGAAGGGCGAATTCCAGCACACTGGCGGCCGTTACTAGTGGAT
CCGAGCTCGGTACCAAGCTTGATGCATAGCTTGAGTATTCTATAGTGTCACCTAAATAGCTTGGCGTAAT
CATGGTCATAGCTGTTTCCTGTGTGAAATTGTTATCCGCTCACAATTCCACACAACATACGAGCCGGAAG
CATAAAGTGTAAAGCCTGGGGTGCCTAATGAGTGAGCTAACTCACATTAATTGCGTTGCGCTCACTGCCC
GCTTTCCAGTCGGGAAACCTGTCGTGCCAGCTGCATTAATGAATCGGCCAACGCGCGGGGAGAGGCGGTT
TGCGTATTGGGCGCTCTTCCGCTTCNTCGCTCACTGACTC
